Addgene plasmid #230744: AiP1948 - pAAV-AiE2495m-minBG-SYFP2-WPRE3-BGHpA
Purpose: AiE2495m is an enhancer sequence, designed to drive AAV-mediated transgene expression in specific populations of brain cells
Depositing lab: Allen Institute for Brain Science & Bosiljka Tasic. Depositing organization: Allen Institute. Publication: A suite of enhancer AAVs and transgenic mouse lines for genetic access to cortical cell types. Ben-Simon Y, Hooper M, Narayan S, Daigle TL, Dwivedi D, Way SW, Oster A, Stafford DA, Mich JK, Taormina MJ, Martinez RA, Opitz-Araya X, Roth JR, Alexander JR, Allen S, Amster A, Arbuckle J, Ayala A, Baker PM, Bakken TE, Barcelli T, Barta S, Bendrick J, Bertagnolli D, Bielstein C, Bishwakarma P, Bowlus J, Boyer G, Brouner K, Casian B, Casper T, Chakka AB, Chakrabarty R, Chance RK, Chavan S, Clark M, Colbert K, Collman F, Daniel S, Departee M, DiValentin P, Donadio N, Dotson N, Egdorf T, Fliss T, Gabitto M, Garcia J, Gary A, Gasperini M, Gloe J, Goldy J, Gore BB, Graybuck L, Greisman N, Haeseleer F, Halterman C, Haradon Z, Hastings SD, Helback O, Ho W, Hockemeyer D, Huang C, Huff S, Hunker A, Johansen N, Jones D, Juneau Z, Kalmbach B, Kannan M, Khem S, Kussick E, Kutsal R, Larsen R, Lee C, Lee AY, Leibly M, Lenz GH, Li S, Liang E, Lusk N, Madigan Z, Malloy J, Malone J, McCue R, Melchor J, Mollenkopf T, Moosman S, Morin E, Newman D, Ng L, Ngo K, Omstead V, Otto S, Oyama A, Pena N, Pham T, Phillips E, Pom CA, Potekhina L, Ransford S, Ray PL, Rette D, Reynoldson C, Rimorin C, Rocha D, Ruiz A, Sanchez REA, Sawyer L, Sedeno-Cortes A, Sevigny JP, Shapovalova N, Shepard N, Shulga L, Sigler AR, Siverts L, Soliman S, Somasundaram S, Staats B, Stewart K, Szelenyi E, Tieu M, Trader C, Tran A, van Velthoven CTJ, Walker M, Wang Y, Weed N, Wirthlin M, Wood T, Wynalda B, Yao Z, Zhou T, Ariza J, Dee N, Reding M, Ronellenfitch K, Mufti S, Sunkin SM, Smith KA, Esposito L, Waters J, Thyagarajan B, Yao S, Lein ES, Zeng H, Levi BP, Ngai J, Ting JT, Tasic B. Cell. 2025 May 16:S0092-8674(25)00513-6. doi: 10.1016/j.cell.2025.05.002. PubMed 40403729.
Backbone
  Vector backbone: pAAV2
  Vector type: AAV
Growth in bacteria
  Bacterial resistance: Ampicillin, 100 μg/mL
  Growth temperature: 37°C
  Growth strain: NEB Stable
  Copy number: High Copy
Gene/Insert
  Gene/Insert name: SYFP2
  Species: Synthetic
  Promoter: minBG
  Cloning method: Gibson Cloning
Terms and licenses: Academic/Nonprofit Terms; Industry Terms: Not Available to Industry
How to cite: AiP1948 - pAAV-AiE2495m-minBG-SYFP2-WPRE3-BGHpA was a gift from Allen Institute for Brain Science & Bosiljka Tasic (Addgene plasmid # 230744 ; http://n2t.net/addgene:230744 ; RRID:Addgene_230744)
