[The description below was written by a language model from this plasmid's Addgene catalogue record and pLannotate feature annotations shown in this document.]
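Description:
AiP1948 - pAAV-AiE2495m-minBG-SYFP2-WPRE3-BGHpA is an adeno-associated virus transfer plasmid built on a pAAV2 backbone, one of a large collection of enhancer-driven AAV reporter vectors made for genetic access to defined brain cell populations. The 4.9 kb plasmid is propagated in E. coli from a high-copy ColE1/pUC-type origin under ampicillin selection (β-lactamase with its own promoter) and also carries an f1 phage origin. Small remnants of the pBR322 bom and rop regions are annotated in the backbone. A recombination-deficient strain is listed for growth, as is usual for ITR-containing plasmids, whose repeats are prone to rearrangement.

The payload lies between AAV2 inverted terminal repeats, which are the cis elements needed for replication and packaging of the genome into AAV capsids. The right-hand ITR is annotated in full, while only short fragments are detected on the left. According to the name and catalogue fields, the enhancer AiE2495m sits upstream of a minimal beta-globin promoter (minBG). Neither element is called in the automated feature table, but the unannotated stretch between the left ITR and the reporter presumably contains them. A minimal promoter has little activity on its own, so expression depends on the enhancer, which is intended to restrict transcription to particular brain cell types; the record does not state which ones. The reporter is SYFP2, a fast-maturing monomeric yellow fluorescent protein derived from Aequorea victoria. It is followed by WPRE3, a shortened woodchuck hepatitis virus post-transcriptional element (seen as two WPRE fragments) that boosts transcript expression, and by the bovine growth hormone polyadenylation signal. The construct is typically used to produce recombinant AAV for labelling cells and assessing the specificity of the enhancer.
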