Features (pLannotate 1.2.2; 14 found; start..end, strand, type, name):
     12..39      +  repeat_region  AAV2 ITR (fragment): inverted terminal repeat of adeno-associated virus serotype 2 inverted
     68..95      +  repeat_region  AAV2 ITR (fragment): inverted terminal repeat of adeno-associated virus serotype 2 inverted
    891..1607    +  CDS            SYFP2: SYFP2 is a basic (constitutively fluorescent) yellow fluorescent protein published in 2006, derived from Aequorea victoria. It is reported to be a very rapidly-maturing monomer with moderate acid sensitivity.
   1647..1804    +  misc_feature   WPRE (fragment): woodchuck hepatitis virus posttranscriptional regulatory element
   1810..1890    +  misc_feature   WPRE (fragment): woodchuck hepatitis virus posttranscriptional regulatory element
   1907..2018    +  polyA_signal   bGH poly(A) signal: bovine growth hormone polyadenylation signal
   2136..2276    +  repeat_region  AAV2 ITR: inverted terminal repeat of adeno-associated virus serotype 2 inverted
   2281..2332    -  misc_feature   bom (fragment): basis of mobility region from pBR322
   2351..2806    +  rep_origin     f1 ori (sequence partly withheld): f1 bacteriophage origin of replication; arrow indicates direction of (+) strand synthesis
   2807..2856    -  misc_feature   bom (fragment): basis of mobility region from pBR322
   2958..2993    -  CDS            rop (fragment): Rop protein, which maintains plasmids at low copy number; rop
   3088..3192    +  promoter       AmpR promoter: bla
   3193..4053    +  CDS            AmpR: β-lactamase; bla; confers resistance to ampicillin, carbenicillin, and related antibiotics
   4224..4812    +  rep_origin     ori: high-copy-number ColE1/pMB1/pBR322/pUC origin of replication
>Addgene plasmid #230744 | AiP1948 - pAAV-AiE2495m-minBG-SYFP2-WPRE3-BGHpA | addgene full sequence | sequence record 479079 | Addgene NGS Result
CCTGCAGGCAGCTGCGCGCTCGCTCGCTCACTGAGGCCGCCCGGGCGTCGGGCGACCTTTGGTCGCCCGG
CCTCAGTGAGCGAGCGAGCGCGCAGAGAGGGAGTGGCCAACTCCATCACTAGGGGTTCCTGCGGCCGCAC
GCGTTGTAAGAGTAATAATCGTCTTGTCTTTATCTTCCAAGGGCTAGGATTACACATGTGCGCCATTTTG
CTCAAGTTATCTGGTGCTAGGTCTTCGTGCATTCTAGCTAAGTACTCTAGCAACTGAGCAATCTCTCCAG
TCCTGTATTATTTTAGTAAAATAATGATTAAACAAACAAAAATAAGCCAAATGAGTTCTTATAGCATAGC
TAAAATTAAAGACTCTAAATAAGGGCTCTTCTTGATGATATTATGATTGCCGAGAGTCTTGACTTTTAGT
TATATGACATTGATCTAGCAATATCTGCCACTGGCTCTTTTGTGGGGATTTGGATGGGGTAGCTAATTCA
CTGTAAAGTGAAAGGGGGGTTGGCACATGGATAATTGCAGGCCTGCTCTAGCACAATTATGCTATGAATA
GAACCCTTTATGTAACATGCACGCCCTGACAGCATGCTGTCACACATGAAAAGCTTGGCGTCATTAACAT
CATGACTTTGATCCCAGCCACGGAGTTGAAAAGATGAGGAATGTCTTAATCACTTGCTCAGGAGTATGAA
TGGCGATTGTCAGAAAGGAGCTGTAGTGCCACAGGACAGCATGAGTCAGCATCAGTTGAACCTCCAGAGT
GATTCGAATCTTGCAGAGTCGGAGCTCGGGCTGGGCATAAAAGTCAGGGCAGAGCCATCTATTGCTTACA
TTTGCTTCTGGGATCCAGATCTTTCGAAGCTAGCGCTACCGGTCGCCACCATGGTGAGCAAGGGCGAGGA
GCTGTTCACCGGGGTGGTGCCCATCCTGGTCGAGCTGGACGGCGACGTAAACGGCCACAAGTTCAGCGTG
TCCGGCGAGGGCGAGGGCGATGCCACCTACGGCAAGCTGACCCTGAAGCTGATCTGCACCACCGGCAAGC
TGCCCGTGCCCTGGCCCACCCTCGTGACCACCCTGGGCTACGGCGTGCAGTGCTTCGCCCGCTACCCCGA
CCACATGAAGCAGCACGACTTCTTCAAGTCCGCCATGCCCGAAGGCTACGTCCAGGAGCGCACCATCTTC
TTCAAGGACGACGGCAACTACAAGACCCGCGCCGAGGTGAAGTTCGAGGGCGACACCCTGGTGAACCGCA
TCGAGCTGAAGGGCATCGACTTCAAGGAGGACGGCAACATCCTGGGGCACAAGCTGGAGTACAACTACAA
CAGCCACAACGTCTATATCACCGCCGACAAGCAGAAGAACGGCATCAAGGCCAACTTCAAGATCCGCCAC
AACATCGAGGACGGCGGCGTGCAGCTCGCCGACCACTACCAGCAGAACACCCCCATCGGCGACGGCCCCG
TGCTGCTGCCCGACAACCACTACCTGAGCTACCAGTCCAAGCTGAGCAAAGACCCCAACGAGAAGCGCGA
TCACATGGTCCTGCTGGAGTTCGTGACCGCCGCCGGGATCACTCTCGGCATGGACGAGCTGTACAAGTAA
GTCGACGGCGCGCCGCGGCCGCGAATTCGATATCATAATCAACCTCTGGATTACAAAATTTGTGAAAGAT
TGACTGGTATTCTTAACTATGTTGCTCCTTTTACGCTATGTGGATACGCTGCTTTAATGCCTTTGTATCA
TGCTATTGCTTCCCGTATGGCTTTCATTTTCTCCTCCTTGTATAAATCCTGGTTAGTTCTTGCCACGGCG
GAACTCATCGCCGCCTGCCTTGCCCGCTGCTGGACAGGGGCTCGGCTGTTGGGCACTGACAATTCCGTGG
CTCGAGAGATCTTCGACTGTGCCTTCTAGTTGCCAGCCATCTGTTGTTTGCCCCTCCCCCGTGCCTTCCT
TGACCCTGGAAGGTGCCACTCCCACTGTCCTTTCCTAATAAAATGAGGAAATTGCATCGCATTGTCTGAG
TAGGTGTCATTCTATTCTGGGGGGTGGGGTGGGGCAGGACAGCAAGGGGGAGGATTGGGAAGACAATAGC
AGGCATGAGATCTCACGTGCGGACCGAGCGGCCGCAGGAACCCCTAGTGATGGAGTTGGCCACTCCCTCT
CTGCGCGCTCGCTCGCTCACTGAGGCCGGGCGACCAAAGGTCGCCCGACGCCCGGGCTTTGCCCGGGCGG
CCTCAGTGAGCGAGCGAGCGCGCAGCTGCCTGCAGGGGCGCCTGATGCGGTATTTTCTCCTTACGCATCT
GTGCGGTATTTCACACCGCATA
[95 nt withheld, positions 2333-2427]
T
[46 nt withheld, positions 2429-2474]
C
[141 nt withheld, positions 2476-2616]
CCTTTGACGTTGGAGTCCACGTTCTTT
[37 nt withheld, positions 2644-2680]
ACTCTATCTCGGGCTATTCTTTTGATTTATAAGGGATTTTGCCGATTTCGGTCTATTGGTTAAAAAATGA
GCTGATTTAACAAAAATTTAACGCGAATTTTAACAAAATATTAACGTTTACAATTTTATGGTGCACTCTC
AGTACAATCTGCTCTGATGCCGCATAGTTAAGCCAGCCCCGACACCCGCCAACACCCGCTGACGCGCCCT
GACGGGCTTGTCTGCTCCCGGCATCCGCTTACAGACAAGCTGTGACCGTCTCCGGGAGCTGCATGTGTCA
GAGGTTTTCACCGTCATCACCGAAACGCGCGAGACGAAAGGGCCTCGTGATACGCCTATTTTTATAGGTT
AATGTCATGATAATAATGGTTTCTTAGACGTCAGGTGGCACTTTTCGGGGAAATGTGCGCGGAACCCCTA
TTTGTTTATTTTTCTAAATACATTCAAATATGTATCCGCTCATGAGACAATAACCCTGATAAATGCTTCA
ATAATATTGAAAAAGGAAGAGTATGAGTATTCAACATTTCCGTGTCGCCCTTATTCCCTTTTTTGCGGCA
TTTTGCCTTCCTGTTTTTGCTCACCCAGAAACGCTGGTGAAAGTAAAAGATGCTGAAGATCAGTTGGGTG
CACGAGTGGGTTACATCGAACTGGATCTCAACAGCGGTAAGATCCTTGAGAGTTTTCGCCCCGAAGAACG
TTTTCCAATGATGAGCACTTTTAAAGTTCTGCTATGTGGCGCGGTATTATCCCGTATTGACGCCGGGCAA
GAGCAACTCGGTCGCCGCATACACTATTCTCAGAATGACTTGGTTGAGTACTCACCAGTCACAGAAAAGC
ATCTTACGGATGGCATGACAGTAAGAGAATTATGCAGTGCTGCCATAACCATGAGTGATAACACTGCGGC
CAACTTACTTCTGACAACGATCGGAGGACCGAAGGAGCTAACCGCTTTTTTGCACAACATGGGGGATCAT
GTAACTCGCCTTGATCGTTGGGAACCGGAGCTGAATGAAGCCATACCAAACGACGAGCGTGACACCACGA
TGCCTGTAGCAATGGCAACAACGTTGCGCAAACTATTAACTGGCGAACTACTTACTCTAGCTTCCCGGCA
ACAATTAATAGACTGGATGGAGGCGGATAAAGTTGCAGGACCACTTCTGCGCTCGGCCCTTCCGGCTGGC
TGGTTTATTGCTGATAAATCTGGAGCCGGTGAGCGTGGGTCTCGCGGTATCATTGCAGCACTGGGGCCAG
ATGGTAAGCCCTCCCGTATCGTAGTTATCTACACGACGGGGAGTCAGGCAACTATGGATGAACGAAATAG
ACAGATCGCTGAGATAGGTGCCTCACTGATTAAGCATTGGTAACTGTCAGACCAAGTTTACTCATATATA
CTTTAGATTGATTTAAAACTTCATTTTTAATTTAAAAGGATCTAGGTGAAGATCCTTTTTGATAATCTCA
TGACCAAAATCCCTTAACGTGAGTTTTCGTTCCACTGAGCGTCAGACCCCGTAGAAAAGATCAAAGGATC
TTCTTGAGATCCTTTTTTTCTGCGCGTAATCTGCTGCTTGCAAACAAAAAAACCACCGCTACCAGCGGTG
GTTTGTTTGCCGGATCAAGAGCTACCAACTCTTTTTCCGAAGGTAACTGGCTTCAGCAGAGCGCAGATAC
CAAATACTGTTCTTCTAGTGTAGCCGTAGTTAGGCCACCACTTCAAGAACTCTGTAGCACCGCCTACATA
CCTCGCTCTGCTAATCCTGTTACCAGTGGCTGCTGCCAGTGGCGATAAGTCGTGTCTTACCGGGTTGGAC
TCAAGACGATAGTTACCGGATAAGGCGCAGCGGTCGGGCTGAACGGGGGGTTCGTGCACACAGCCCAGCT
TGGAGCGAACGACCTACACCGAACTGAGATACCTACAGCGTGAGCTATGAGAAAGCGCCACGCTTCCCGA
AGGGAGAAAGGCGGACAGGTATCCGGTAAGCGGCAGGGTCGGAACAGGAGAGCGCACGAGGGAGCTTCCA
GGGGGAAACGCCTGGTATCTTTATAGTCCTGTCGGGTTTCGCCACCTCTGACTTGAGCGTCGATTTTTGT
GATGCTCGTCAGGGGGGCGGAGCCTATGGAAAAACGCCAGCAACGCGGCCTTTTTACGGTTCCTGGCCTT
TTGCTGGCCTTTTGCTCACATGT
